Addgene plasmid #108651: pEJS887_pTetR-P2A-BFPnls/sgAlpha
Purpose: Alpha satellite repeats targeting Spy sgRNA under U6 promoter
Depositing lab: Erik Sontheimer. Depositing organization: University of Massachusetts, Worcester. Publication: C-BERST: defining subnuclear proteomic landscapes at genomic elements with dCas9-APEX2. Gao XD, Tu LC, Mir A, Rodriguez T, Ding Y, Leszyk J, Dekker J, Shaffer SA, Zhu LJ, Wolfe SA, Sontheimer EJ. Nat Methods. 2018 Jun;15(6):433-436. doi: 10.1038/s41592-018-0006-2. Epub 2018 May 7. PubMed 29735996.
Backbone
  Vector backbone: pLKO.1
  Backbone size w/o insert (bp): 8000
  Total vector size (bp): 8610
  Vector type: Mammalian Expression, Lentiviral, CRISPR
Growth in bacteria
  Bacterial resistance: Ampicillin, 100 μg/mL
  Growth temperature: 37°C
  Growth strain: NEB Stable
  Copy number: High Copy
Gene/Insert 1
  Gene/Insert name: Alpha satellite repeats targeting sgRNA
  Species: Synthetic
  Insert size (bp): 112
  Promoter: U6
  Tag / fusion protein: No
  Cloning method: Gibson Cloning
  Sequencing primers: 5′ gcatatacgatacaaggctgt
Gene/Insert 2
  Gene/Insert name: TetR-P2A-BFP
  Species: Synthetic
  Insert size (bp): 1437
  Promoter: hPGK
  Cloning method: Gibson Cloning
  Sequencing primers: 5′ cattctgcaagcctccgg
Resource information
  A portion of this plasmid was derived from a plasmid made by: pTetR-P2A-BFPnls-sgRNA1-2XBroccoli-C3-6mer was a gift from David Grunwald Lab (published in Ma et al J. Cell Biol. 2016).
Terms and licenses: Academic/Nonprofit Terms; Industry Terms: Not Available to Industry
Depositor comments: CRISPR-Cas9 nuclear dynamics and target recognition in living cells. Ma, H., Tu, L.-C., Naseri, A., Huisman, M., Zhang, S., Grunwald, D., and Pederson, T. (2016). CRISPR-Cas9 nuclear dynamics and target recognition in living cells. The Journal of Cell Biology 214, 529–537.
How to cite: pEJS887_pTetR-P2A-BFPnls/sgAlpha was a gift from Erik Sontheimer (Addgene plasmid # 108651 ; http://n2t.net/addgene:108651 ; RRID:Addgene_108651)
