[The description below was written by a language model from this plasmid's Addgene catalogue record and pLannotate feature annotations shown in this document.]
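Description:
pEJS887_pTetR-P2A-BFPnls/sgAlpha is an 8.6 kb lentiviral CRISPR guide-expression plasmid built on the pLKO.1 backbone for delivery into mammalian cells. It is maintained in E. coli through a high-copy ColE1/pUC-type origin with ampicillin selection (AmpR), and also carries an f1 origin and an SV40 origin. The viral framework is that of a third-generation transfer vector. An RSV promoter drives a truncated HIV-1 5' LTR, followed by the Ψ packaging signal with a gag fragment, the RRE for Rev-dependent export of the genomic RNA, and a cPPT/CTS element. A second truncated LTR lies downstream, followed by an SV40 polyadenylation signal. The two annotated sequence records (repository sequencing and depositor sequence) are the same length and show the same features, differing only in where numbering starts.

Two expression units sit between the LTRs. A human U6 (RNA polymerase III) promoter drives a Streptococcus pyogenes Cas9 single guide RNA, whose scaffold is annotated as a tracrRNA fragment and whose spacer targets alpha satellite repeats. Downstream, the hPGK promoter followed by a rabbit β-globin intron expresses TetR joined to mTagBFP2 by a P2A self-cleaving peptide, so that both proteins come from one transcript. The P2A and the nuclear localisation signal implied by "BFPnls" are named in the record but not separately annotated. The blue reporter marks transduced cells. The record does not say what TetR regulates, although it would normally repress a tet operator-controlled gene supplied elsewhere. No mammalian drug-resistance marker is annotated. The associated work used dCas9-APEX2 to profile proteins at specific genomic elements, and this plasmid supplies the guide for the alpha satellite target.
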