Features (pLannotate 1.2.2; 30 found; start..end, strand, type, name):
    516..1088    +  intron         β-globin intron: intron from rabbit β-globin gene
   1143..1161    +  promoter       T7 promoter: promoter for bacteriophage T7 RNA polymerase
   1172..1792    +  CDS            tetR: TETR2_ECOLX - Experimental evidence at protein level: Swiss-Prot protein existence level 1. TetR is the repressor of the tetracycline resistance element; its N-terminal region forms a helix-turn-helix structure and binds DNA. Binding of tetracycline to TetR reduces the repressor affinity for the tetracycline resistance gene (tetA) promoter operator sites. From Escherichia coli.
   1898..2608    +  CDS            mTagBFP2: mTagBFP2 is a basic (constitutively fluorescent) blue fluorescent protein published in 2011, derived from Entacmaea quadricolor. It is reported to be a very rapidly-maturing monomer with very low acid sensitivity.
   2633..2659    +  misc_feature   MCS (fragment): pBluescript multiple cloning site
   2655..2792    +  CDS            nef (fragment): NEF_HV1LA - Experimental evidence at protein level: Swiss-Prot protein existence level 1. Extracellular Nef protein targets CD4(+) T-lymphocytes for apoptosis by interacting with CXCR4 surface receptors. From Human immunodeficiency virus type 1 group M subtype B (isolate Lai) (HIV-1).
   2778..2958    +  LTR            5' LTR (truncated): truncated 5' long terminal repeat (LTR) from HIV-1
   3030..3151    +  polyA_signal   SV40 poly(A) signal: SV40 polyadenylation signal
   3191..3326    +  rep_origin     SV40 ori: SV40 origin of replication
   3347..3365    -  promoter       T7 promoter: promoter for bacteriophage T7 RNA polymerase
   3373..3528    +  CDS            lacZα (fragment): LacZα fragment of β-galactosidase; lacZ fragment
   3533..3961    +  rep_origin     f1 ori (sequence partly withheld): f1 bacteriophage origin of replication; arrow indicates direction of (+) strand synthesis
   4014..4118    +  promoter       AmpR promoter: bla
   4119..4979    +  CDS            AmpR: β-lactamase; bla; confers resistance to ampicillin, carbenicillin, and related antibiotics
   5150..5738    +  rep_origin     ori: high-copy-number ColE1/pMB1/pBR322/pUC origin of replication
   5921..6013    +  CDS            lacI (fragment): lac repressor; lacI; The lac repressor binds to the lac operator to inhibit transcription in E. coli. This inhibition can be relieved by adding lactose or isopropyl-β-D-thiogalactopyranoside (IPTG).
   6026..6047    +  protein_bind   CAP binding site: CAP binding activates transcription in the presence of cAMP. E. coli catabolite activator protein
   6062..6092    +  promoter       lac promoter: promoter for the E. coli lac operon
   6100..6116    +  protein_bind   lac operator: The lac repressor binds to the lac operator to inhibit transcription in E. coli. This inhibition can be relieved by adding lactose or isopropyl-β-D-thiogalactopyranoside (IPTG). lac repressor encoded by lacI
   6161..6179    +  promoter       T3 promoter: promoter for bacteriophage T3 RNA polymerase
   6207..6433    +  promoter       RSV promoter: Rous sarcoma virus enhancer/promoter
   6434..6614    +  LTR            5' LTR (truncated): truncated 5' long terminal repeat (LTR) from HIV-1
   6661..6786    +  misc_feature   HIV-1 Ψ: packaging signal of human immunodeficiency virus type 1
   6770..7133    +  CDS            HIV-1 gag (fragment): gag protein from human immunodeficiency virus 1; gag
   7279..7512    +  misc_feature   RRE: The Rev response element (RRE) of HIV-1 allows for Rev-dependent mRNA export from the nucleus to the cytoplasm.
   7889..7989    +  CDS            Rev (fragment): human immunodeficiency virus 1 (HIV-1) Rev protein; rev; enhances nuclear export of unspliced and incompletely spliced viral mRNAs
   8039..8279    +  promoter       U6 promoter: RNA polymerase III promoter for human U6 snRNA
   8325..8392    +  misc_RNA       tracrRNA (fragment): trans-activating CRISPR RNA for the Streptococcus pyogenes CRISPR/Cas9 system
   8441..8558    +  misc_feature   cPPT/CTS: central polypurine tract and central termination sequence of HIV-1
   8607..507     +  promoter       hPGK promoter (across the origin): human phosphoglycerate kinase 1 promoter
>Addgene plasmid #108651 | pEJS887_pTetR-P2A-BFPnls/sgAlpha | depositor full sequence | sequence record 204831 | pEJS887_pTetR-P2A-BFPnls/sgAlpha sequence 8610 bps
TTGGGGTTGCGCCTTTTCCAAGGCAGCCCTGGGTTTGCGCAGGGACGCGGCTGCTCTGGGCGTGGTTCCG
GGAAACGCAGCGGCGCCGACCCTGGGTCTCGCACATTCTTCACGTCCGTTCGCAGCGTCACCCGGATCTT
CGCCGCTACCCTTGTGGGCCCCCCGGCGACGCTTCCTGCTCCGCCCCTAAGTCGGGAAGGTTCCTTGCGG
TTCGCGGCGTGCCGGACGTGACAAACGGAAGCCGCACGTCTCACTAGTACCCTCGCAGACGGACAGCGCC
AGGGAGCAATGGCAGCGCGCCGACCGCGATGGGCTGTGGCCAATAGCGGCTGCTCAGCAGGGCGCGCCGA
GAGCAGCGGCCGGGAAGGGGCGGTGCGGGAGGCGGGGTGTGGGGCGGTAGTGTGGGCCCTGTTCCTGCCC
GCGCGGTGTTCCGCATTCTGCAAGCCTCCGGAGCGCACGTCGGCAGTCGGCTCCCTCGTTGACCGAATCA
CCGACCTCTCTCCCCAGGGGGATCCGTGAGTTTGGGGACCCTTGATTGTTCTTTCTTTTTCGCTATTGTA
AAATTCATGTTATATGGAGGGGGCAAAGTTTTCAGGGTGTTGTTTAGAATGGGAAGATGTCCCTTGTATC
ACCATGGACCCTCATGATAATTTTGTTTCTTTCACTTTCTACTCTGTTGACAACCATTGTCTCCTCTTAT
TTTCTTTTCATTTTCTGTAACTTTTTCGTTAAACTTTAGCTTGCATTTGTAACGAATTTTTAAATTCACT
TTTGTTTATTTGTCAGATTGTAAGTACTTTCTCTAATCACTTTTTTTTCAAGGCAATCAGGGTATATTAT
ATTGTACTTCAGCACAGTTTTAGAGAACAATTGTTATAATTAAATGATAAGGTAGAATATTTCTGCATAT
AAATTCTGGCTGGCGTGGAAATATTCTTATTGGTAGAAACAACTACATCCTGGTCATCATCCTGCCTTTC
TCTTTATGGTTACAATGATATACACTGTTTGAGATGAGGATAAAATACTCTGAGTCCAAACCGGGCCCCT
CTGCTAACCATGTTCATGCCTTCTTCTTTTTCCTACAGCTCCTGGGCAACGTGCTGGTTATTGTGCTGTC
TCATCATTTTGGCAAAGAATTGTAATACGACTCACTATAGGGCGAATTGATATGTCTAGATTAGATAAAA
GTAAAGTGATTAACAGCGCATTAGAGCTGCTTAATGAGGTCGGAATCGAAGGTTTAACAACCCGTAAACT
CGCCCAGAAGCTAGGTGTAGAGCAGCCTACATTGTATTGGCATGTAAAAAATAAGCGGGCTTTGCTCGAC
GCCTTAGCCATTGAGATGTTAGATAGGCACCATACTCACTTTTGCCCTTTAGAAGGGGAAAGCTGGCAAG
ATTTTTTACGTAATAACGCTAAAAGTTTTAGATGTGCTTTACTAAGTCATCGCGATGGAGCAAAAGTACA
TTTAGGTACACGGCCTACAGAAAAACAGTATGAAACTCTCGAAAATCAATTAGCCTTTTTATGCCAACAA
GGTTTTTCACTAGAGAATGCATTATATGCACTCAGCGCTGTGGGGCATTTTACTTTAGGTTGCGTATTGG
AAGATCAAGAGCATCAAGTCGCTAAAGAAGAAAGGGAAACACCTACTACTGATAGTATGCCGCCATTATT
ACGACAAGCTATCGAATTATTTGATCACCAAGGTGCAGAGCCAGCCTTCTTATTCGGCCTTGAATTGATC
ATATGCGGATTAGAAAAACAACTTAAATGTGAAAGTGGGTCCGCGTACAGCGGCTCCCGGGAGTTCGCTA
GCGGTGCTACTAACTTCAGCCTGCTGAAGCAGGCTGGAGACGTGGAGGAGAACCCTGGACCTGGTAGTGG
AACGCGTATGGTGTCTAAGGGCGAAGAGCTGATTAAGGAGAACATGCACATGAAGCTGTACATGGAGGGC
ACCGTGGACAACCATCACTTCAAGTGCACATCCGAGGGCGAAGGCAAGCCCTACGAGGGCACCCAGACCA
TGAGAATCAAGGTGGTCGAGGGCGGCCCTCTCCCCTTCGCCTTCGACATCCTGGCTACTAGCTTCCTCTA
CGGCAGCAAGACCTTCATCAACCACACCCAGGGCATCCCCGACTTCTTCAAGCAGTCCTTCCCTGAGGGC
TTCACATGGGAGAGAGTCACCACATACGAAGATGGGGGCGTGCTGACCGCTACCCAGGACACCAGCCTCC
AGGACGGCTGCCTCATCTACAACGTCAAGATCAGAGGGGTGAACTTCACATCCAACGGCCCTGTGATGCA
GAAGAAAACACTCGGCTGGGAGGCCTTCACCGAGACGCTGTACCCCGCTGACGGCGGCCTGGAAGGCAGA
AACGACATGGCCCTGAAGCTCGTGGGCGGGAGCCATCTGATCGCAAACGCCAAGACCACATATAGATCCA
AGAAACCCGCTAAGAACCTCAAGATGCCTGGCATCTACTATGTGGACTACAGACTGGAAAGAATCAAGGA
GGCCAACAACGAAACCTACGTCGAGCAGCACGAGGTGGCAGTGGCCAGATACTGCGACCTCCCTAGCAAA
CTGGGGCACAAGCTTAATCCAAAGAAAAAGCGGAAAGTGTGAGTCGACCTCGAGGGGGGGCCCGGTACCT
TTAAGACCAATGACTTACAAGGCAGCTGTAGATCTTAGCCACTTTTTAAAAGAAAAGGGGGGACTGGAAG
GGCTAATTCACTCCCAACGAAGAAAAGATCTGCTTTTTGCTTGTACTGGGTCTCTCTGGTTAGACCAGAT
CTGAGCCTGGGAGCTCTCTGGCTAACTAGGGAACCCACTGCTTAAGCCTCAATAAAGCTTGCCTTGAGTG
CTTCAAGTAGTGTGTGCCCGTCTGTTGTGTGACTCTGGTAACTAGAGATCCCTCAGACCCTTTTAGTCAG
TGTGGAAAATCTCTAGCAGTAGTAGTTCATGTCATCTTATTATTCAGTATTTATAACTTGCAAAGAAATG
AATATCAGAGAGTGAGAGGAACTTGTTTATTGCAGCTTATAATGGTTACAAATAAAGCAATAGCATCACA
AATTTCACAAATAAAGCATTTTTTTCACTGCATTCTAGTTGTGGTTTGTCCAAACTCATCAATGTATCTT
ATCATGTCTGGCTCTAGCTATCCCGCCCCTAACTCCGCCCATCCCGCCCCTAACTCCGCCCAGTTCCGCC
CATTCTCCGCCCCATGGCTGACTAATTTTTTTTATTTATGCAGAGGCCGAGGCCGCCTCGGCCTCTGAGC
TATTCCAGAAGTAGTGAGGAGGCTTTTTTGGAGGCCTAGGGACGTACCCAATTCGCCCTATAGTGAGTCG
TATTACGCGCGCTCACTGGCCGTCGTTTTACAACGTCGTGACTGGGAAAACCCTGGCGTTACCCAACTTA
ATCGCCTTGCAGCACATCCCCCTTTCGCCAGCTGGCGTAATAGCGAAGAGGCCCGCACCGATCGCCCTTC
CCAACAGTTGCGCAGCCTGAATGGCGAATGGG
[124 nt withheld, positions 3533-3656]
C
[91 nt withheld, positions 3658-3748]
A
[49 nt withheld, positions 3750-3798]
CCTTTGACGTTGGAGTCCACGTTCTTT
[37 nt withheld, positions 3826-3862]
ACCCTATCTCGGTCTATTCTTTTGATTTATAAGGGATTTTGCCGATTTCGGCCTATTGGTTAAAAAATGA
GCTGATTTAACAAAAATTTAACGCGAATTTTAACAAAATATTAACGCTTACAATTTAGGTGGCACTTTTC
GGGGAAATGTGCGCGGAACCCCTATTTGTTTATTTTTCTAAATACATTCAAATATGTATCCGCTCATGAG
ACAATAACCCTGATAAATGCTTCAATAATATTGAAAAAGGAAGAGTATGAGTATTCAACATTTCCGTGTC
GCCCTTATTCCCTTTTTTGCGGCATTTTGCCTTCCTGTTTTTGCTCACCCAGAAACGCTGGTGAAAGTAA
AAGATGCTGAAGATCAGTTGGGTGCACGAGTGGGTTACATCGAACTGGATCTCAACAGCGGTAAGATCCT
TGAGAGTTTTCGCCCCGAAGAACGTTTTCCAATGATGAGCACTTTTAAAGTTCTGCTATGTGGCGCGGTA
TTATCCCGTATTGACGCCGGGCAAGAGCAACTCGGTCGCCGCATACACTATTCTCAGAATGACTTGGTTG
AGTACTCACCAGTCACAGAAAAGCATCTTACGGATGGCATGACAGTAAGAGAATTATGCAGTGCTGCCAT
AACCATGAGTGATAACACTGCGGCCAACTTACTTCTGACAACGATCGGAGGACCGAAGGAGCTAACCGCT
TTTTTGCACAACATGGGGGATCATGTAACTCGCCTTGATCGTTGGGAACCGGAGCTGAATGAAGCCATAC
CAAACGACGAGCGTGACACCACGATGCCTGTAGCAATGGCAACAACGTTGCGCAAACTATTAACTGGCGA
ACTACTTACTCTAGCTTCCCGGCAACAATTAATAGACTGGATGGAGGCGGATAAAGTTGCAGGACCACTT
CTGCGCTCGGCCCTTCCGGCTGGCTGGTTTATTGCTGATAAATCTGGAGCCGGTGAGCGTGGGTCTCGCG
GTATCATTGCAGCACTGGGGCCAGATGGTAAGCCCTCCCGTATCGTAGTTATCTACACGACGGGGAGTCA
GGCAACTATGGATGAACGAAATAGACAGATCGCTGAGATAGGTGCCTCACTGATTAAGCATTGGTAACTG
TCAGACCAAGTTTACTCATATATACTTTAGATTGATTTAAAACTTCATTTTTAATTTAAAAGGATCTAGG
TGAAGATCCTTTTTGATAATCTCATGACCAAAATCCCTTAACGTGAGTTTTCGTTCCACTGAGCGTCAGA
CCCCGTAGAAAAGATCAAAGGATCTTCTTGAGATCCTTTTTTTCTGCGCGTAATCTGCTGCTTGCAAACA
AAAAAACCACCGCTACCAGCGGTGGTTTGTTTGCCGGATCAAGAGCTACCAACTCTTTTTCCGAAGGTAA
CTGGCTTCAGCAGAGCGCAGATACCAAATACTGTTCTTCTAGTGTAGCCGTAGTTAGGCCACCACTTCAA
GAACTCTGTAGCACCGCCTACATACCTCGCTCTGCTAATCCTGTTACCAGTGGCTGCTGCCAGTGGCGAT
AAGTCGTGTCTTACCGGGTTGGACTCAAGACGATAGTTACCGGATAAGGCGCAGCGGTCGGGCTGAACGG
GGGGTTCGTGCACACAGCCCAGCTTGGAGCGAACGACCTACACCGAACTGAGATACCTACAGCGTGAGCT
ATGAGAAAGCGCCACGCTTCCCGAAGGGAGAAAGGCGGACAGGTATCCGGTAAGCGGCAGGGTCGGAACA
GGAGAGCGCACGAGGGAGCTTCCAGGGGGAAACGCCTGGTATCTTTATAGTCCTGTCGGGTTTCGCCACC
TCTGACTTGAGCGTCGATTTTTGTGATGCTCGTCAGGGGGGCGGAGCCTATGGAAAAACGCCAGCAACGC
GGCCTTTTTACGGTTCCTGGCCTTTTGCTGGCCTTTTGCTCACATGTTCTTTCCTGCGTTATCCCCTGAT
TCTGTGGATAACCGTATTACCGCCTTTGAGTGAGCTGATACCGCTCGCCGCAGCCGAACGACCGAGCGCA
GCGAGTCAGTGAGCGAGGAAGCGGAAGAGCGCCCAATACGCAAACCGCCTCTCCCCGCGCGTTGGCCGAT
TCATTAATGCAGCTGGCACGACAGGTTTCCCGACTGGAAAGCGGGCAGTGAGCGCAACGCAATTAATGTG
AGTTAGCTCACTCATTAGGCACCCCAGGCTTTACACTTTATGCTTCCGGCTCGTATGTTGTGTGGAATTG
TGAGCGGATAACAATTTCACACAGGAAACAGCTATGACCATGATTACGCCAAGCGCGCAATTAACCCTCA
CTAAAGGGAACAAAAGCTGGAGCTGCAAGCTTAATGTAGTCTTATGCAATACTCTTGTAGTCTTGCAACA
TGGTAACGATGAGTTAGCAACATGCCTTACAAGGAGAGAAAAAGCACCGTGCATGCCGATTGGTGGAAGT
AAGGTGGTACGATCGTGCCTTATTAGGAAGGCAACAGACGGGTCTGACATGGATTGGACGAACCACTGAA
TTGCCGCATTGCAGAGATATTGTATTTAAGTGCCTAGCTCGATACATAAACGGGTCTCTCTGGTTAGACC
AGATCTGAGCCTGGGAGCTCTCTGGCTAACTAGGGAACCCACTGCTTAAGCCTCAATAAAGCTTGCCTTG
AGTGCTTCAAGTAGTGTGTGCCCGTCTGTTGTGTGACTCTGGTAACTAGAGATCCCTCAGACCCTTTTAG
TCAGTGTGGAAAATCTCTAGCAGTGGCGCCCGAACAGGGACTTGAAAGCGAAAGGGAAACCAGAGGAGCT
CTCTCGACGCAGGACTCGGCTTGCTGAAGCGCGCACGGCAAGAGGCGAGGGGCGGCGACTGGTGAGTACG
CCAAAAATTTTGACTAGCGGAGGCTAGAAGGAGAGAGATGGGTGCGAGAGCGTCAGTATTAAGCGGGGGA
GAATTAGATCGCGATGGGAAAAAATTCGGTTAAGGCCAGGGGGAAAGAAAAAATATAAATTAAAACATAT
AGTATGGGCAAGCAGGGAGCTAGAACGATTCGCAGTTAATCCTGGCCTGTTAGAAACATCAGAAGGCTGT
AGACAAATACTGGGACAGCTACAACCATCCCTTCAGACAGGATCAGAAGAACTTAGATCATTATATAATA
CAGTAGCAACCCTCTATTGTGTGCATCAAAGGATAGAGATAAAAGACACCAAGGAAGCTTTAGACAAGAT
AGAGGAAGAGCAAAACAAAAGTAAGACCACCGCACAGCAAGCGGCCGCTGATCTTCAGACCTGGAGGAGG
AGATATGAGGGACAATTGGAGAAGTGAATTATATAAATATAAAGTAGTAAAAATTGAACCATTAGGAGTA
GCACCCACCAAGGCAAAGAGAAGAGTGGTGCAGAGAGAAAAAAGAGCAGTGGGAATAGGAGCTTTGTTCC
TTGGGTTCTTGGGAGCAGCAGGAAGCACTATGGGCGCAGCGTCAATGACGCTGACGGTACAGGCCAGACA
ATTATTGTCTGGTATAGTGCAGCAGCAGAACAATTTGCTGAGGGCTATTGAGGCGCAACAGCATCTGTTG
CAACTCACAGTCTGGGGCATCAAGCAGCTCCAGGCAAGAATCCTGGCTGTGGAAAGATACCTAAAGGATC
AACAGCTCCTGGGGATTTGGGGTTGCTCTGGAAAACTCATTTGCACCACTGCTGTGCCTTGGAATGCTAG
TTGGAGTAATAAATCTCTGGAACAGATTTGGAATCACACGACCTGGATGGAGTGGGACAGAGAAATTAAC
AATTACACAAGCTTAATACACTCCTTAATTGAAGAATCGCAAAACCAGCAAGAAAAGAATGAACAAGAAT
TATTGGAATTAGATAAATGGGCAAGTTTGTGGAATTGGTTTAACATAACAAATTGGCTGTGGTATATAAA
ATTATTCATAATGATAGTAGGAGGCTTGGTAGGTTTAAGAATAGTTTTTGCTGTACTTTCTATAGTGAAT
AGAGTTAGGCAGGGATATTCACCATTATCGTTTCAGACCCACCTCCCAACCCCGAGGGGACCCGACAGGC
CCGAAGGAATAGAAGAAGAAGGTGGAGAGAGAGACAGAGACAGATCCATTCGATTAGTGAACGGATCTCG
ACGGTATCGATCACGAGACTAGCCTCGAGCGGCCGCCCCCTTCACCGAGGGCCTATTTCCCATGATTCCT
TCATATTTGCATATACGATACAAGGCTGTTAGAGAGATAATTGGAATTAATTTGACTGTAAACACAAAGA
TATTAGTACAAAATACGTGACGTAGAAAGTAATAATTTCTTGGGTAGTTTGCAGTTTTAAAATTATGTTT
TAAAATGGACTATCATATGCTTACCGTAACTTGAAAGTATTTCGATTTCTTGGCTTTATATATCTTGTGG
AAAGGACGAAACACCGAATCTGCAAGTGGATATTGTTTAAGAGCTATGCTGGAAACAGCATAGCAAGTTT
AAATAAGGCTAGTCCGTTATCAACTTGAAAAAGTGGCACCGAGTCGGTGCTTTTTTTGAATTCTCGACCT
CGAGACAAATGGCAGTATTCATCCACAATTTTAAAAGAAAAGGGGGGATTGGGGGGTACAGTGCAGGGGA
AAGAATAGTAGACATAATAGCAACAGACATACAAACTAAAGAATTACAAAAACAAATTACAAAAATTCAA
AATTTTCGGGTTTATTACAGGGACAGCAGAGATCCACTTTGGCCGCGGCTCGAGGGGG
