Features (pLannotate 1.2.2; 30 found; start..end, strand, type, name):
     36..262     +  promoter       RSV promoter: Rous sarcoma virus enhancer/promoter
    263..443     +  LTR            5' LTR (truncated): truncated 5' long terminal repeat (LTR) from HIV-1
    490..615     +  misc_feature   HIV-1 Ψ: packaging signal of human immunodeficiency virus type 1
    599..962     +  CDS            HIV-1 gag (fragment): gag protein from human immunodeficiency virus 1; gag
   1108..1341    +  misc_feature   RRE: The Rev response element (RRE) of HIV-1 allows for Rev-dependent mRNA export from the nucleus to the cytoplasm.
   1718..1818    +  CDS            Rev (fragment): human immunodeficiency virus 1 (HIV-1) Rev protein; rev; enhances nuclear export of unspliced and incompletely spliced viral mRNAs
   1868..2108    +  promoter       U6 promoter: RNA polymerase III promoter for human U6 snRNA
   2154..2221    +  misc_RNA       tracrRNA (fragment): trans-activating CRISPR RNA for the Streptococcus pyogenes CRISPR/Cas9 system
   2270..2387    +  misc_feature   cPPT/CTS: central polypurine tract and central termination sequence of HIV-1
   2436..2946    +  promoter       hPGK promoter: human phosphoglycerate kinase 1 promoter
   2955..3527    +  intron         β-globin intron: intron from rabbit β-globin gene
   3582..3600    +  promoter       T7 promoter: promoter for bacteriophage T7 RNA polymerase
   3611..4231    +  CDS            tetR: TETR2_ECOLX - Experimental evidence at protein level: Swiss-Prot protein existence level 1. TetR is the repressor of the tetracycline resistance element; its N-terminal region forms a helix-turn-helix structure and binds DNA. Binding of tetracycline to TetR reduces the repressor affinity for the tetracycline resistance gene (tetA) promoter operator sites. From Escherichia coli.
   4337..5047    +  CDS            mTagBFP2: enhanced monomeric blue fluorescent protein (Subach et al., 2011) mammalian codon-optimized
   5072..5098    +  misc_feature   MCS (fragment): pBluescript multiple cloning site
   5094..5231    +  CDS            nef (fragment): NEF_HV1LA - Experimental evidence at protein level: Swiss-Prot protein existence level 1. Extracellular Nef protein targets CD4(+) T-lymphocytes for apoptosis by interacting with CXCR4 surface receptors. From Human immunodeficiency virus type 1 group M subtype B (isolate Lai) (HIV-1).
   5217..5397    +  LTR            5' LTR (truncated): truncated 5' long terminal repeat (LTR) from HIV-1
   5469..5590    +  polyA_signal   SV40 poly(A) signal: SV40 polyadenylation signal
   5630..5765    +  rep_origin     SV40 ori: SV40 origin of replication
   5786..5804    -  promoter       T7 promoter: promoter for bacteriophage T7 RNA polymerase
   5812..5967    +  CDS            lacZα (fragment): LacZα fragment of β-galactosidase; lacZ fragment
   5972..6400    +  rep_origin     f1 ori (sequence partly withheld): f1 bacteriophage origin of replication; arrow indicates direction of (+) strand synthesis
   6453..6557    +  promoter       AmpR promoter: bla
   6558..7418    +  CDS            AmpR: β-lactamase; bla; confers resistance to ampicillin, carbenicillin, and related antibiotics
   7589..8177    +  rep_origin     ori: high-copy-number ColE1/pMB1/pBR322/pUC origin of replication
   8360..8452    +  CDS            lacI (fragment): lac repressor; lacI; The lac repressor binds to the lac operator to inhibit transcription in E. coli. This inhibition can be relieved by adding lactose or isopropyl-β-D-thiogalactopyranoside (IPTG).
   8465..8486    +  protein_bind   CAP binding site: CAP binding activates transcription in the presence of cAMP. E. coli catabolite activator protein
   8501..8531    +  promoter       lac promoter: promoter for the E. coli lac operon
   8539..8555    +  protein_bind   lac operator: The lac repressor binds to the lac operator to inhibit transcription in E. coli. This inhibition can be relieved by adding lactose or isopropyl-β-D-thiogalactopyranoside (IPTG). lac repressor encoded by lacI
   8600..8       +  promoter       T3 promoter (across the origin): promoter for bacteriophage T3 RNA polymerase
>Addgene plasmid #108651 | pEJS887_pTetR-P2A-BFPnls/sgAlpha | addgene full sequence | sequence record 208523 | Addgene NGS Result
ACTAAAGGGAACAAAAGCTGGAGCTGCAAGCTTAATGTAGTCTTATGCAATACTCTTGTAGTCTTGCAAC
ATGGTAACGATGAGTTAGCAACATGCCTTACAAGGAGAGAAAAAGCACCGTGCATGCCGATTGGTGGAAG
TAAGGTGGTACGATCGTGCCTTATTAGGAAGGCAACAGACGGGTCTGACATGGATTGGACGAACCACTGA
ATTGCCGCATTGCAGAGATATTGTATTTAAGTGCCTAGCTCGATACATAAACGGGTCTCTCTGGTTAGAC
CAGATCTGAGCCTGGGAGCTCTCTGGCTAACTAGGGAACCCACTGCTTAAGCCTCAATAAAGCTTGCCTT
GAGTGCTTCAAGTAGTGTGTGCCCGTCTGTTGTGTGACTCTGGTAACTAGAGATCCCTCAGACCCTTTTA
GTCAGTGTGGAAAATCTCTAGCAGTGGCGCCCGAACAGGGACTTGAAAGCGAAAGGGAAACCAGAGGAGC
TCTCTCGACGCAGGACTCGGCTTGCTGAAGCGCGCACGGCAAGAGGCGAGGGGCGGCGACTGGTGAGTAC
GCCAAAAATTTTGACTAGCGGAGGCTAGAAGGAGAGAGATGGGTGCGAGAGCGTCAGTATTAAGCGGGGG
AGAATTAGATCGCGATGGGAAAAAATTCGGTTAAGGCCAGGGGGAAAGAAAAAATATAAATTAAAACATA
TAGTATGGGCAAGCAGGGAGCTAGAACGATTCGCAGTTAATCCTGGCCTGTTAGAAACATCAGAAGGCTG
TAGACAAATACTGGGACAGCTACAACCATCCCTTCAGACAGGATCAGAAGAACTTAGATCATTATATAAT
ACAGTAGCAACCCTCTATTGTGTGCATCAAAGGATAGAGATAAAAGACACCAAGGAAGCTTTAGACAAGA
TAGAGGAAGAGCAAAACAAAAGTAAGACCACCGCACAGCAAGCGGCCGCTGATCTTCAGACCTGGAGGAG
GAGATATGAGGGACAATTGGAGAAGTGAATTATATAAATATAAAGTAGTAAAAATTGAACCATTAGGAGT
AGCACCCACCAAGGCAAAGAGAAGAGTGGTGCAGAGAGAAAAAAGAGCAGTGGGAATAGGAGCTTTGTTC
CTTGGGTTCTTGGGAGCAGCAGGAAGCACTATGGGCGCAGCGTCAATGACGCTGACGGTACAGGCCAGAC
AATTATTGTCTGGTATAGTGCAGCAGCAGAACAATTTGCTGAGGGCTATTGAGGCGCAACAGCATCTGTT
GCAACTCACAGTCTGGGGCATCAAGCAGCTCCAGGCAAGAATCCTGGCTGTGGAAAGATACCTAAAGGAT
CAACAGCTCCTGGGGATTTGGGGTTGCTCTGGAAAACTCATTTGCACCACTGCTGTGCCTTGGAATGCTA
GTTGGAGTAATAAATCTCTGGAACAGATTTGGAATCACACGACCTGGATGGAGTGGGACAGAGAAATTAA
CAATTACACAAGCTTAATACACTCCTTAATTGAAGAATCGCAAAACCAGCAAGAAAAGAATGAACAAGAA
TTATTGGAATTAGATAAATGGGCAAGTTTGTGGAATTGGTTTAACATAACAAATTGGCTGTGGTATATAA
AATTATTCATAATGATAGTAGGAGGCTTGGTAGGTTTAAGAATAGTTTTTGCTGTACTTTCTATAGTGAA
TAGAGTTAGGCAGGGATATTCACCATTATCGTTTCAGACCCACCTCCCAACCCCGAGGGGACCCGACAGG
CCCGAAGGAATAGAAGAAGAAGGTGGAGAGAGAGACAGAGACAGATCCATTCGATTAGTGAACGGATCTC
GACGGTATCGATCACGAGACTAGCCTCGAGCGGCCGCCCCCTTCACCGAGGGCCTATTTCCCATGATTCC
TTCATATTTGCATATACGATACAAGGCTGTTAGAGAGATAATTGGAATTAATTTGACTGTAAACACAAAG
ATATTAGTACAAAATACGTGACGTAGAAAGTAATAATTTCTTGGGTAGTTTGCAGTTTTAAAATTATGTT
TTAAAATGGACTATCATATGCTTACCGTAACTTGAAAGTATTTCGATTTCTTGGCTTTATATATCTTGTG
GAAAGGACGAAACACCGAATCTGCAAGTGGATATTGTTTAAGAGCTATGCTGGAAACAGCATAGCAAGTT
TAAATAAGGCTAGTCCGTTATCAACTTGAAAAAGTGGCACCGAGTCGGTGCTTTTTTTGAATTCTCGACC
TCGAGACAAATGGCAGTATTCATCCACAATTTTAAAAGAAAAGGGGGGATTGGGGGGTACAGTGCAGGGG
AAAGAATAGTAGACATAATAGCAACAGACATACAAACTAAAGAATTACAAAAACAAATTACAAAAATTCA
AAATTTTCGGGTTTATTACAGGGACAGCAGAGATCCACTTTGGCCGCGGCTCGAGGGGGTTGGGGTTGCG
CCTTTTCCAAGGCAGCCCTGGGTTTGCGCAGGGACGCGGCTGCTCTGGGCGTGGTTCCGGGAAACGCAGC
GGCGCCGACCCTGGGTCTCGCACATTCTTCACGTCCGTTCGCAGCGTCACCCGGATCTTCGCCGCTACCC
TTGTGGGCCCCCCGGCGACGCTTCCTGCTCCGCCCCTAAGTCGGGAAGGTTCCTTGCGGTTCGCGGCGTG
CCGGACGTGACAAACGGAAGCCGCACGTCTCACTAGTACCCTCGCAGACGGACAGCGCCAGGGAGCAATG
GCAGCGCGCCGACCGCGATGGGCTGTGGCCAATAGCGGCTGCTCAGCAGGGCGCGCCGAGAGCAGCGGCC
GGGAAGGGGCGGTGCGGGAGGCGGGGTGTGGGGCGGTAGTGTGGGCCCTGTTCCTGCCCGCGCGGTGTTC
CGCATTCTGCAAGCCTCCGGAGCGCACGTCGGCAGTCGGCTCCCTCGTTGACCGAATCACCGACCTCTCT
CCCCAGGGGGATCCGTGAGTTTGGGGACCCTTGATTGTTCTTTCTTTTTCGCTATTGTAAAATTCATGTT
ATATGGAGGGGGCAAAGTTTTCAGGGTGTTGTTTAGAATGGGAAGATGTCCCTTGTATCACCATGGACCC
TCATGATAATTTTGTTTCTTTCACTTTCTACTCTGTTGACAACCATTGTCTCCTCTTATTTTCTTTTCAT
TTTCTGTAACTTTTTCGTTAAACTTTAGCTTGCATTTGTAACGAATTTTTAAATTCACTTTTGTTTATTT
GTCAGATTGTAAGTACTTTCTCTAATCACTTTTTTTTCAAGGCAATCAGGGTATATTATATTGTACTTCA
GCACAGTTTTAGAGAACAATTGTTATAATTAAATGATAAGGTAGAATATTTCTGCATATAAATTCTGGCT
GGCGTGGAAATATTCTTATTGGTAGAAACAACTACATCCTGGTCATCATCCTGCCTTTCTCTTTATGGTT
ACAATGATATACACTGTTTGAGATGAGGATAAAATACTCTGAGTCCAAACCGGGCCCCTCTGCTAACCAT
GTTCATGCCTTCTTCTTTTTCCTACAGCTCCTGGGCAACGTGCTGGTTATTGTGCTGTCTCATCATTTTG
GCAAAGAATTGTAATACGACTCACTATAGGGCGAATTGATATGTCTAGATTAGATAAAAGTAAAGTGATT
AACAGCGCATTAGAGCTGCTTAATGAGGTCGGAATCGAAGGTTTAACAACCCGTAAACTCGCCCAGAAGC
TAGGTGTAGAGCAGCCTACATTGTATTGGCATGTAAAAAATAAGCGGGCTTTGCTCGACGCCTTAGCCAT
TGAGATGTTAGATAGGCACCATACTCACTTTTGCCCTTTAGAAGGGGAAAGCTGGCAAGATTTTTTACGT
AATAACGCTAAAAGTTTTAGATGTGCTTTACTAAGTCATCGCGATGGAGCAAAAGTACATTTAGGTACAC
GGCCTACAGAAAAACAGTATGAAACTCTCGAAAATCAATTAGCCTTTTTATGCCAACAAGGTTTTTCACT
AGAGAATGCATTATATGCACTCAGCGCTGTGGGGCATTTTACTTTAGGTTGCGTATTGGAAGATCAAGAG
CATCAAGTCGCTAAAGAAGAAAGGGAAACACCTACTACTGATAGTATGCCGCCATTATTACGACAAGCTA
TCGAATTATTTGATCACCAAGGTGCAGAGCCAGCCTTCTTATTCGGCCTTGAATTGATCATATGCGGATT
AGAAAAACAACTTAAATGTGAAAGTGGGTCCGCGTACAGCGGCTCCCGGGAGTTCGCTAGCGGTGCTACT
AACTTCAGCCTGCTGAAGCAGGCTGGAGACGTGGAGGAGAACCCTGGACCTGGTAGTGGAACGCGTATGG
TGTCTAAGGGCGAAGAGCTGATTAAGGAGAACATGCACATGAAGCTGTACATGGAGGGCACCGTGGACAA
CCATCACTTCAAGTGCACATCCGAGGGCGAAGGCAAGCCCTACGAGGGCACCCAGACCATGAGAATCAAG
GTGGTCGAGGGCGGCCCTCTCCCCTTCGCCTTCGACATCCTGGCTACTAGCTTCCTCTACGGCAGCAAGA
CCTTCATCAACCACACCCAGGGCATCCCCGACTTCTTCAAGCAGTCCTTCCCTGAGGGCTTCACATGGGA
GAGAGTCACCACATACGAAGATGGGGGCGTGCTGACCGCTACCCAGGACACCAGCCTCCAGGACGGCTGC
CTCATCTACAACGTCAAGATCAGAGGGGTGAACTTCACATCCAACGGCCCTGTGATGCAGAAGAAAACAC
TCGGCTGGGAGGCCTTCACCGAGACGCTGTACCCCGCTGACGGCGGCCTGGAAGGCAGAAACGACATGGC
CCTGAAGCTCGTGGGCGGGAGCCATCTGATCGCAAACGCCAAGACCACATATAGATCCAAGAAACCCGCT
AAGAACCTCAAGATGCCTGGCATCTACTATGTGGACTACAGACTGGAAAGAATCAAGGAGGCCAACAACG
AGACCTACGTCGAGCAGCACGAGGTGGCAGTGGCCAGATACTGCGACCTCCCTAGCAAACTGGGGCACAA
GCTTAATCCAAAGAAAAAGCGGAAAGTGTGAGTCGACCTCGAGGGGGGGCCCGGTACCTTTAAGACCAAT
GACTTACAAGGCAGCTGTAGATCTTAGCCACTTTTTAAAAGAAAAGGGGGGACTGGAAGGGCTAATTCAC
TCCCAACGAAGAAAAGATCTGCTTTTTGCTTGTACTGGGTCTCTCTGGTTAGACCAGATCTGAGCCTGGG
AGCTCTCTGGCTAACTAGGGAACCCACTGCTTAAGCCTCAATAAAGCTTGCCTTGAGTGCTTCAAGTAGT
GTGTGCCCGTCTGTTGTGTGACTCTGGTAACTAGAGATCCCTCAGACCCTTTTAGTCAGTGTGGAAAATC
TCTAGCAGTAGTAGTTCATGTCATCTTATTATTCAGTATTTATAACTTGCAAAGAAATGAATATCAGAGA
GTGAGAGGAACTTGTTTATTGCAGCTTATAATGGTTACAAATAAAGCAATAGCATCACAAATTTCACAAA
TAAAGCATTTTTTTCACTGCATTCTAGTTGTGGTTTGTCCAAACTCATCAATGTATCTTATCATGTCTGG
CTCTAGCTATCCCGCCCCTAACTCCGCCCATCCCGCCCCTAACTCCGCCCAGTTCCGCCCATTCTCCGCC
CCATGGCTGACTAATTTTTTTTATTTATGCAGAGGCCGAGGCCGCCTCGGCCTCTGAGCTATTCCAGAAG
TAGTGAGGAGGCTTTTTTGGAGGCCTAGGGACGTACCCAATTCGCCCTATAGTGAGTCGTATTACGCGCG
CTCACTGGCCGTCGTTTTACAACGTCGTGACTGGGAAAACCCTGGCGTTACCCAACTTAATCGCCTTGCA
GCACATCCCCCTTTCGCCAGCTGGCGTAATAGCGAAGAGGCCCGCACCGATCGCCCTTCCCAACAGTTGC
GCAGCCTGAATGGCGAATGGG
[124 nt withheld, positions 5972-6095]
C
[91 nt withheld, positions 6097-6187]
A
[49 nt withheld, positions 6189-6237]
CCTTTGACGTTGGAGTCCACGTTCTTT
[37 nt withheld, positions 6265-6301]
ACCCTATCTCGGTCTATTCTTTTGATTTATAAGGGATTTTGCCGATTTCGGCCTATTGGTTAAAAAATGA
GCTGATTTAACAAAAATTTAACGCGAATTTTAACAAAATATTAACGCTTACAATTTAGGTGGCACTTTTC
GGGGAAATGTGCGCGGAACCCCTATTTGTTTATTTTTCTAAATACATTCAAATATGTATCCGCTCATGAG
ACAATAACCCTGATAAATGCTTCAATAATATTGAAAAAGGAAGAGTATGAGTATTCAACATTTCCGTGTC
GCCCTTATTCCCTTTTTTGCGGCATTTTGCCTTCCTGTTTTTGCTCACCCAGAAACGCTGGTGAAAGTAA
AAGATGCTGAAGATCAGTTGGGTGCACGAGTGGGTTACATCGAACTGGATCTCAACAGCGGTAAGATCCT
TGAGAGTTTTCGCCCCGAAGAACGTTTTCCAATGATGAGCACTTTTAAAGTTCTGCTATGTGGCGCGGTA
TTATCCCGTATTGACGCCGGGCAAGAGCAACTCGGTCGCCGCATACACTATTCTCAGAATGACTTGGTTG
AGTACTCACCAGTCACAGAAAAGCATCTTACGGATGGCATGACAGTAAGAGAATTATGCAGTGCTGCCAT
AACCATGAGTGATAACACTGCGGCCAACTTACTTCTGACAACGATCGGAGGACCGAAGGAGCTAACCGCT
TTTTTGCACAACATGGGGGATCATGTAACTCGCCTTGATCGTTGGGAACCGGAGCTGAATGAAGCCATAC
CAAACGACGAGCGTGACACCACGATGCCTGTAGCAATGGCAACAACGTTGCGCAAACTATTAACTGGCGA
ACTACTTACTCTAGCTTCCCGGCAACAATTAATAGACTGGATGGAGGCGGATAAAGTTGCAGGACCACTT
CTGCGCTCGGCCCTTCCGGCTGGCTGGTTTATTGCTGATAAATCTGGAGCCGGTGAGCGTGGGTCTCGCG
GTATCATTGCAGCACTGGGGCCAGATGGTAAGCCCTCCCGTATCGTAGTTATCTACACGACGGGGAGTCA
GGCAACTATGGATGAACGAAATAGACAGATCGCTGAGATAGGTGCCTCACTGATTAAGCATTGGTAACTG
TCAGACCAAGTTTACTCATATATACTTTAGATTGATTTAAAACTTCATTTTTAATTTAAAAGGATCTAGG
TGAAGATCCTTTTTGATAATCTCATGACCAAAATCCCTTAACGTGAGTTTTCGTTCCACTGAGCGTCAGA
CCCCGTAGAAAAGATCAAAGGATCTTCTTGAGATCCTTTTTTTCTGCGCGTAATCTGCTGCTTGCAAACA
AAAAAACCACCGCTACCAGCGGTGGTTTGTTTGCCGGATCAAGAGCTACCAACTCTTTTTCCGAAGGTAA
CTGGCTTCAGCAGAGCGCAGATACCAAATACTGTTCTTCTAGTGTAGCCGTAGTTAGGCCACCACTTCAA
GAACTCTGTAGCACCGCCTACATACCTCGCTCTGCTAATCCTGTTACCAGTGGCTGCTGCCAGTGGCGAT
AAGTCGTGTCTTACCGGGTTGGACTCAAGACGATAGTTACCGGATAAGGCGCAGCGGTCGGGCTGAACGG
GGGGTTCGTGCACACAGCCCAGCTTGGAGCGAACGACCTACACCGAACTGAGATACCTACAGCGTGAGCT
ATGAGAAAGCGCCACGCTTCCCGAAGGGAGAAAGGCGGACAGGTATCCGGTAAGCGGCAGGGTCGGAACA
GGAGAGCGCACGAGGGAGCTTCCAGGGGGAAACGCCTGGTATCTTTATAGTCCTGTCGGGTTTCGCCACC
TCTGACTTGAGCGTCGATTTTTGTGATGCTCGTCAGGGGGGCGGAGCCTATGGAAAAACGCCAGCAACGC
GGCCTTTTTACGGTTCCTGGCCTTTTGCTGGCCTTTTGCTCACATGTTCTTTCCTGCGTTATCCCCTGAT
TCTGTGGATAACCGTATTACCGCCTTTGAGTGAGCTGATACCGCTCGCCGCAGCCGAACGACCGAGCGCA
GCGAGTCAGTGAGCGAGGAAGCGGAAGAGCGCCCAATACGCAAACCGCCTCTCCCCGCGCGTTGGCCGAT
TCATTAATGCAGCTGGCACGACAGGTTTCCCGACTGGAAAGCGGGCAGTGAGCGCAACGCAATTAATGTG
AGTTAGCTCACTCATTAGGCACCCCAGGCTTTACACTTTATGCTTCCGGCTCGTATGTTGTGTGGAATTG
TGAGCGGATAACAATTTCACACAGGAAACAGCTATGACCATGATTACGCCAAGCGCGCAATTAACCCTC
